Addgene plasmid #129814: ORF18(R158A_L159A)-3xFLAG pCDNA4
Purpose: Expresses KSHV ORF18 (R158A_L159A) with Cterm 3xFLAG tag in mammalian cells
Depositing lab: Britt Glaunsinger. Depositing organization: University of California, Berkeley. Publication: The interaction between ORF18 and ORF30 is required for late gene expression in Kaposi's sarcoma-associated herpesvirus. Castaneda AF, Glaunsinger BA. J Virol. 2018 Oct 10. pii: JVI.01488-18. doi: 10.1128/JVI.01488-18. PubMed 30305361.
Backbone
  Vector backbone: pcDNA4/TO
  Backbone size w/o insert (bp): 5168
  Total vector size (bp): 5928
  Vector type: Mammalian Expression
Growth in bacteria
  Bacterial resistance: Ampicillin, 100 μg/mL
  Growth temperature: 37°C
  Growth strain: DH5alpha
  Copy number: High Copy
Gene/Insert
  Gene/Insert name: ORF18
  Species: Kaposi's sarcoma-associated herpesvirus (HHV-8)
  Insert size (bp): 771
  Mutation: changed Arginine 158 to Alanine and Leucine 159 to Alanine
  Entrez Gene: ORF18 (a.k.a. HHV8GK18_gp22)
  Promoter: CMV
  Tag / fusion protein: 3xFLAG (C terminal on backbone)
  Cloning method: Ligation Independent Cloning
  Sequencing primers: 5′ CGCAAATGGGCGGTAGGCGTG; 3′ TAGAAGGCACAGTCGAGG
Terms and licenses: Academic/Nonprofit Terms; Industry Terms: Not Available to Industry
Depositor comments: Please note: Plasmid contains an A52T mutation in BleoR, which is not known to affect plasmid function.
How to cite: ORF18(R158A_L159A)-3xFLAG pCDNA4 was a gift from Britt Glaunsinger (Addgene plasmid # 129814 ; http://n2t.net/addgene:129814 ; RRID:Addgene_129814)
