[The description below was written by a language model from this plasmid's Addgene catalogue record and pLannotate feature annotations shown in this document.]
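Description:
ORF18(R158A_L159A)-3xFLAG pCDNA4 is a mammalian expression plasmid of about 5.9 kb built on the pcDNA4/TO backbone. It encodes ORF18 of Kaposi's sarcoma-associated herpesvirus (HHV-8) as a 771 bp insert in which arginine 158 and leucine 159 are both replaced by alanine. The insert was introduced by ligation-independent cloning. The plasmid is maintained in E. coli through a high-copy ColE1/pUC-type origin and selected with ampicillin via the bla gene. An f1 origin is also present. For selection in mammalian cells, the backbone carries a Sh ble (BleoR) cassette conferring Zeocin resistance. This cassette is driven by the SV40 early promoter in eukaryotic cells and by the EM7 promoter in bacteria, and it ends in an SV40 polyadenylation signal. The depositor notes an A52T substitution in BleoR that is not known to affect function.

Expression of ORF18 is driven by the human CMV immediate-early enhancer and promoter. Two short tet operator matches sit immediately downstream of the promoter, as expected for the "TO" backbone. Transcription is therefore constitutive in ordinary cells but can be repressed, and then induced with tetracycline or doxycycline, in cells that express the Tet repressor. The coding sequence is followed by a backbone-encoded C-terminal 3xFLAG tag, only part of which the automated annotation detects, and by the bovine growth hormone poly(A) signal.

ORF18 is annotated as a UL79 homologue involved in expression of viral late transcripts. The associated publication concerns the requirement for the ORF18–ORF30 interaction in KSHV late gene expression. This double-alanine mutant is thus presumably part of a mutational analysis of that interaction, with the FLAG tag allowing detection and immunoprecipitation, although the record does not state the mutant's phenotype.
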