Features (pLannotate 1.2.2; 23 found; start..end, strand, type, name):
     28..80      -  misc_feature   bom (fragment): basis of mobility region from pBR322
    235..614     +  enhancer       CMV enhancer: human cytomegalovirus immediate early enhancer
    615..818     +  promoter       CMV promoter: human cytomegalovirus (CMV) immediate early promoter
    820..839     +  promoter       PLtetO-1 promoter (fragment): modified phage lambda PL promoter with tet operator sites (Lutz and Bujard, 1997)
    841..860     +  promoter       PLtetO-1 promoter (fragment): modified phage lambda PL promoter with tet operator sites (Lutz and Bujard, 1997)
    868..901     +  promoter       TRE3GV promoter (fragment): 3rd-generation Tet-responsive promoter that can be activated by binding of Tet-On® 3G, optimized for retroviral and lentiviral vectors
   1032..1802    +  CDS            ORF18: UL79_HHV8P - Protein inferred from homology: Swiss-Prot protein existence level 3. Plays a role in the expression of late transcripts bridging viral DNA replication and late gene expression during infection. From Human herpesvirus 8 type P (isolate GK18) (HHV-8) (Kaposi's sarcoma-associated herpesvirus).
   1893..1913    +  CDS            FLAG (fragment): FLAG® epitope tag, followed by an enterokinase cleavage site
   1945..2169    +  polyA_signal   bGH poly(A) signal: bovine growth hormone polyadenylation signal
   2173..2194    +  promoter       SV40 promoter (fragment): SV40 enhancer and early promoter
   2215..2643    +  rep_origin     f1 ori (sequence partly withheld): f1 bacteriophage origin of replication; arrow indicates direction of (+) strand synthesis
   2657..2986    +  promoter       SV40 promoter: SV40 enhancer and early promoter
   3034..3081    +  promoter       EM7 promoter: synthetic bacterial promoter&nbsp
   3100..3474    +  CDS            BleoR: antibiotic-binding protein; Sh ble from Streptoalloteichus hindustanus; confers resistance to bleomycin, phleomycin, and Zeocin™
   3484..3609    +  CDS            ble (fragment): BLE_KLEPN - Experimental evidence at protein level: Swiss-Prot protein existence level 1. Binding protein with a strong affinity to the bleomycin family of antibiotics. Binds to CL990; an antimitotic-antibiotic compound. From Klebsiella pneumoniae.
   3604..3725    +  polyA_signal   SV40 poly(A) signal: SV40 polyadenylation signal
   3798..3814    -  protein_bind   lac operator: The lac repressor binds to the lac operator to inhibit transcription in E. coli. This inhibition can be relieved by adding lactose or isopropyl-β-D-thiogalactopyranoside (IPTG). lac repressor encoded by lacI
   3822..3852    -  promoter       lac promoter: promoter for the E. coli lac operon
   3867..3888    -  protein_bind   CAP binding site: CAP binding activates transcription in the presence of cAMP. E. coli catabolite activator protein
   3901..3993    -  CDS            lacI (fragment): lac repressor; lacI; The lac repressor binds to the lac operator to inhibit transcription in E. coli. This inhibition can be relieved by adding lactose or isopropyl-β-D-thiogalactopyranoside (IPTG).
   4176..4764    -  rep_origin     ori: high-copy-number ColE1/pMB1/pBR322/pUC origin of replication
   4935..5795    -  CDS            AmpR: β-lactamase; bla; confers resistance to ampicillin, carbenicillin, and related antibiotics
   5796..5900    -  promoter       AmpR promoter: bla
>Addgene plasmid #129814 | ORF18(R158A_L159A)-3xFLAG pCDNA4 | addgene full sequence | sequence record 257126 | Addgene NGS Result
GACGGATCGGGAGATCTCCCGATCCCCTATGGTGCACTCTCAGTACAATCTGCTCTGATGCCGCATAGTT
AAGCCAGTATCTGCTCCCTGCTTGTGTGTTGGAGGTCGCTGAGTAGTGCGCGAGCAAAATTTAAGCTACA
ACAAGGCAAGGCTTGACCGACAATTGCATGAAGAATCTGCTTAGGGTTAGGCGTTTTGCGCTGCTTCGCG
ATGTACGGGCCAGATATACGCGTTGACATTGATTATTGACTAGTTATTAATAGTAATCAATTACGGGGTC
ATTAGTTCATAGCCCATATATGGAGTTCCGCGTTACATAACTTACGGTAAATGGCCCGCCTGGCTGACCG
CCCAACGACCCCCGCCCATTGACGTCAATAATGACGTATGTTCCCATAGTAACGCCAATAGGGACTTTCC
ATTGACGTCAATGGGTGGAGTATTTACGGTAAACTGCCCACTTGGCAGTACATCAAGTGTATCATATGCC
AAGTACGCCCCCTATTGACGTCAATGACGGTAAATGGCCCGCCTGGCATTATGCCCAGTACATGACCTTA
TGGGACTTTCCTACTTGGCAGTACATCTACGTATTAGTCATCGCTATTACCATGGTGATGCGGTTTTGGC
AGTACATCAATGGGCGTGGATAGCGGTTTGACTCACGGGGATTTCCAAGTCTCCACCCCATTGACGTCAA
TGGGAGTTTGTTTTGGCACCAAAATCAACGGGACTTTCCAAAATGTCGTAACAACTCCGCCCCATTGACG
CAAATGGGCGGTAGGCGTGTACGGTGGGAGGTCTATATAAGCAGAGCTCTCCCTATCAGTGATAGAGATC
TCCCTATCAGTGATAGAGATCGTCGACGAGCTCGTTTAGTGAACCGTCAGATCGCCTGGAGACGCCATCC
ACGCTGTTTTGACCTCCATAGAAGACACCGGGACCGATCCAGCCTCCGGACTCTAGCGTTTAAACTTAAG
CTTGGTACCGAGCTCGGATCCACTAGTCCAGTGTGGTGGAATTCTGCAGATATGCTCGGAAAATACGTGT
GTGAGACCGAGCCGCTGAGCCCGGGGCTTAGGAGGCTCATGTGGCGCTTTTTGCAAAATAAGAATTTAAA
TACATTCCACGCCCAAGAGCTGCGTTTTATTCATTTGGTTCTCTGCAGGATGTACAATTTCGGTCTAAAT
GTGTACCTGTTAAGGGAGGCTACTGCCAATGCCGGGACCTACGACGAGGTGGTCCTGGGACGCAAGGTTC
CTGCGGAGGTGTGGAAGCTCGTGTACGATGGGCTCGAGGAGATGGGCGTGTCAAGTGAGATGCTGCTGTG
TGAGGCATACCGGGACAGCCTCTGGATGCACTTGAACGATAAGGTGGGGCTCTTGAGGGGCCTGGCGAAT
TATCTGTTTCACCGGCTAGGGGTCACCCACGACGTTCGCATCGCCCCGGAAAACCTGGTGGACGGAAACT
TTTTGTTTAATCTGGGAAGTGTGCTCCCCTGCGCGGCGCTCCTTGCGGCGGGCTACTGCCTCGCCTTTTG
GGGCAGCGATGAACACGAACGCTGGGTGCGCTTCTTCGCCCAGAAGCTTTTCATTTGCTACCTGATAGTC
TCCGGGCGTCTTATGACACAGAGGTCTCTGCTAGTTTGGGCCAGCGAAACGGGCTATCCCGGTCCGGTGG
AGGCAGTCTGTCGCGACATCCGCTCCATGTACGGCATACGAACGTATGCGGTCTCGGGTTATCTTCCGGC
TCCGTCCGAAGCGCAGCTGGCCTACCTTGGTGCGTTTAACAACAACGCGGTTTCAGATCCAGCACAGTGG
CGGCCGCTCGAGGGAGGCGGTGGAGCCGACTACAAGGACCACGACGGCGACTACAAGGACCACGACATCG
ACTACAAGGACGACGACGACAAGGGGCCCGTTTAAACCCGCTGATCAGCCTCGACTGTGCCTTCTAGTTG
CCAGCCATCTGTTGTTTGCCCCTCCCCCGTGCCTTCCTTGACCCTGGAAGGTGCCACTCCCACTGTCCTT
TCCTAATAAAATGAGGAAATTGCATCGCATTGTCTGAGTAGGTGTCATTCTATTCTGGGGGGTGGGGTGG
GGCAGGACAGCAAGGGGGAGGATTGGGAAGACAATAGCAGGCATGCTGGGGATGCGGTGGGCTCTATGGC
TTCTGAGGCGGAAAGAACCAGCTGGGGCTCTAGGGGGTATCCCC
[124 nt withheld, positions 2215-2338]
C
[91 nt withheld, positions 2340-2430]
A
[49 nt withheld, positions 2432-2480]
CCTTTGACGTTGGAGTCCACGTTCTTT
[37 nt withheld, positions 2508-2544]
ACCCTATCTCGGTCTATTCTTTTGATTTATAAGGGATTTTGCCGATTTCGGCCTATTGGTTAAAAAATGA
GCTGATTTAACAAAAATTTAACGCGAATTAATTCTGTGGAATGTGTGTCAGTTAGGGTGTGGAAAGTCCC
CAGGCTCCCCAGCAGGCAGAAGTATGCAAAGCATGCATCTCAATTAGTCAGCAACCAGGTGTGGAAAGTC
CCCAGGCTCCCCAGCAGGCAGAAGTATGCAAAGCATGCATCTCAATTAGTCAGCAACCATAGTCCCGCCC
CTAACTCCGCCCATCCCGCCCCTAACTCCGCCCAGTTCCGCCCATTCTCCGCCCCATGGCTGACTAATTT
TTTTTATTTATGCAGAGGCCGAGGCCGCCTCTGCCTCTGAGCTATTCCAGAAGTAGTGAGGAGGCTTTTT
TGGAGGCCTAGGCTTTTGCAAAAAGCTCCCGGGAGCTTGTATATCCATTTTCGGATCTGATCAGCACGTG
TTGACAATTAATCATCGGCATAGTATATCGGCATAGTATAATACGACAAGGTGAGGAACTAAACCATGGC
CAAGTTGACCAGTGCCGTTCCGGTGCTCACCGCGCGCGACGTCGCCGGAGCGGTCGAGTTCTGGACCGAC
CGGCTCGGGTTCTCCCGGGACTTCGTGGAGGACGACTTCGCCGGTGTGGTCCGGGACGACGTGACCCTGT
TCATCAGCACGGTCCAGGACCAGGTGGTGCCGGACAACACCCTGGCCTGGGTGTGGGTGCGCGGCCTGGA
CGAGCTGTACGCCGAGTGGTCGGAGGTCGTGTCCACGAACTTCCGGGACGCCTCCGGGCCGGCCATGACC
GAGATCGGCGAGCAGCCGTGGGGGCGGGAGTTCGCCCTGCGCGACCCGGCCGGCAACTGCGTGCACTTCG
TGGCCGAGGAGCAGGACTGACACGTGCTACGAGATTTCGATTCCACCGCCGCCTTCTATGAAAGGTTGGG
CTTCGGAATCGTTTTCCGGGACGCCGGCTGGATGATCCTCCAGCGCGGGGATCTCATGCTGGAGTTCTTC
GCCCACCCCAACTTGTTTATTGCAGCTTATAATGGTTACAAATAAAGCAATAGCATCACAAATTTCACAA
ATAAAGCATTTTTTTCACTGCATTCTAGTTGTGGTTTGTCCAAACTCATCAATGTATCTTATCATGTCTG
TATACCGTCGACCTCTAGCTAGAGCTTGGCGTAATCATGGTCATAGCTGTTTCCTGTGTGAAATTGTTAT
CCGCTCACAATTCCACACAACATACGAGCCGGAAGCATAAAGTGTAAAGCCTGGGGTGCCTAATGAGTGA
GCTAACTCACATTAATTGCGTTGCGCTCACTGCCCGCTTTCCAGTCGGGAAACCTGTCGTGCCAGCTGCA
TTAATGAATCGGCCAACGCGCGGGGAGAGGCGGTTTGCGTATTGGGCGCTCTTCCGCTTCCTCGCTCACT
GACTCGCTGCGCTCGGTCGTTCGGCTGCGGCGAGCGGTATCAGCTCACTCAAAGGCGGTAATACGGTTAT
CCACAGAATCAGGGGATAACGCAGGAAAGAACATGTGAGCAAAAGGCCAGCAAAAGGCCAGGAACCGTAA
AAAGGCCGCGTTGCTGGCGTTTTTCCATAGGCTCCGCCCCCCTGACGAGCATCACAAAAATCGACGCTCA
AGTCAGAGGTGGCGAAACCCGACAGGACTATAAAGATACCAGGCGTTTCCCCCTGGAAGCTCCCTCGTGC
GCTCTCCTGTTCCGACCCTGCCGCTTACCGGATACCTGTCCGCCTTTCTCCCTTCGGGAAGCGTGGCGCT
TTCTCATAGCTCACGCTGTAGGTATCTCAGTTCGGTGTAGGTCGTTCGCTCCAAGCTGGGCTGTGTGCAC
GAACCCCCCGTTCAGCCCGACCGCTGCGCCTTATCCGGTAACTATCGTCTTGAGTCCAACCCGGTAAGAC
ACGACTTATCGCCACTGGCAGCAGCCACTGGTAACAGGATTAGCAGAGCGAGGTATGTAGGCGGTGCTAC
AGAGTTCTTGAAGTGGTGGCCTAACTACGGCTACACTAGAAGAACAGTATTTGGTATCTGCGCTCTGCTG
AAGCCAGTTACCTTCGGAAAAAGAGTTGGTAGCTCTTGATCCGGCAAACAAACCACCGCTGGTAGCGGTG
GTTTTTTTGTTTGCAAGCAGCAGATTACGCGCAGAAAAAAAGGATCTCAAGAAGATCCTTTGATCTTTTC
TACGGGGTCTGACGCTCAGTGGAACGAAAACTCACGTTAAGGGATTTTGGTCATGAGATTATCAAAAAGG
ATCTTCACCTAGATCCTTTTAAATTAAAAATGAAGTTTTAAATCAATCTAAAGTATATATGAGTAAACTT
GGTCTGACAGTTACCAATGCTTAATCAGTGAGGCACCTATCTCAGCGATCTGTCTATTTCGTTCATCCAT
AGTTGCCTGACTCCCCGTCGTGTAGATAACTACGATACGGGAGGGCTTACCATCTGGCCCCAGTGCTGCA
ATGATACCGCGAGACCCACGCTCACCGGCTCCAGATTTATCAGCAATAAACCAGCCAGCCGGAAGGGCCG
AGCGCAGAAGTGGTCCTGCAACTTTATCCGCCTCCATCCAGTCTATTAATTGTTGCCGGGAAGCTAGAGT
AAGTAGTTCGCCAGTTAATAGTTTGCGCAACGTTGTTGCCATTGCTACAGGCATCGTGGTGTCACGCTCG
TCGTTTGGTATGGCTTCATTCAGCTCCGGTTCCCAACGATCAAGGCGAGTTACATGATCCCCCATGTTGT
GCAAAAAAGCGGTTAGCTCCTTCGGTCCTCCGATCGTTGTCAGAAGTAAGTTGGCCGCAGTGTTATCACT
CATGGTTATGGCAGCACTGCATAATTCTCTTACTGTCATGCCATCCGTAAGATGCTTTTCTGTGACTGGT
GAGTACTCAACCAAGTCATTCTGAGAATAGTGTATGCGGCGACCGAGTTGCTCTTGCCCGGCGTCAATAC
GGGATAATACCGCGCCACATAGCAGAACTTTAAAAGTGCTCATCATTGGAAAACGTTCTTCGGGGCGAAA
ACTCTCAAGGATCTTACCGCTGTTGAGATCCAGTTCGATGTAACCCACTCGTGCACCCAACTGATCTTCA
GCATCTTTTACTTTCACCAGCGTTTCTGGGTGAGCAAAAACAGGAAGGCAAAATGCCGCAAAAAAGGGAA
TAAGGGCGACACGGAAATGTTGAATACTCATACTCTTCCTTTTTCAATATTATTGAAGCATTTATCAGGG
TTATTGTCTCATGAGCGGATACATATTTGAATGTATTTAGAAAAATAAACAAATAGGGGTTCCGCGCACA
TTTCCCCGAAAAGTGCCACCTGACGTC
